Addgene plasmid #76718: MAPK9 gRNA (BRDN0001147698)
Purpose: 3rd generation lentiviral gRNA plasmid targeting human MAPK9
Depositing lab: John Doench & David Root. Depositing organization: Broad Institute. Publication: Optimized sgRNA design to maximize activity and minimize off-target effects of CRISPR-Cas9. Doench JG, Fusi N, Sullender M, Hegde M, Vaimberg EW, Donovan KF, Smith I, Tothova Z, Wilen C, Orchard R, Virgin HW, Listgarten J, Root DE. Nat Biotechnol. 2016 Jan 18. doi: 10.1038/nbt.3437. PubMed 26780180.
Backbone
  Vector backbone: lentiGuide-Puro
  Backbone manufacturer: Zhang Lab (Addgene plasmid # 52963)
  Vector type: Mammalian Expression, Lentiviral, CRISPR
  Selectable markers: Puromycin
Growth in bacteria
  Bacterial resistance: Ampicillin, 100 μg/mL
  Growth temperature: 37°C
  Growth strain: DH5alpha
  Copy number: High Copy
Gene/Insert
  Gene/Insert name: MAPK9 (alt names: MAPK9; NM_002752.4)
  gRNA/shRNA sequence: AGAAACTTCAGCCAACTGTG
  Species: H. sapiens (human)
  Entrez Gene: MAPK9 (a.k.a. JNK-55, JNK2, JNK2A, JNK2ALPHA, JNK2B, JNK2BETA, PRKM9, SAPK, SAPK1a, p54a, p54aSAPK)
  Promoter: hU6
  Cloning method: Unknown
  Sequencing primers: 5′ U6-F; 3′ pS2-R
Terms and licenses: Academic/Nonprofit Terms; Industry Terms: Not Available to Industry
Depositor comments: The gRNA was designed to target the following Genbank reference sequence(s): NM_002752.4,NM_139068.2,NM_139069.2,NM_139070.2. Note that this plasmid does NOT contain Cas9. It should be used in conjunction with lentiCas9-Blast (Addgene #52962) or otherwise with cell lines already expressing Cas9. Browse the full kinome gRNA library at http://www.addgene.org/pooled-library/broadgpp-human-kinome/ or visit http://www.broadinstitute.org/rnai/public/ for detailed protocols and information.
How to cite: MAPK9 gRNA (BRDN0001147698) was a gift from John Doench & David Root (Addgene plasmid # 76718 ; http://n2t.net/addgene:76718 ; RRID:Addgene_76718)
