[The description below was written by a language model from this plasmid's Addgene catalogue record and pLannotate feature annotations shown in this document.]
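Description:
MAPK9 gRNA (BRDN0001147698) is a third-generation lentiviral CRISPR guide plasmid built on the lentiGuide-Puro backbone, designed to deliver a single guide RNA against human MAPK9 (also known as JNK2) into mammalian cells. In bacteria it is maintained as a high-copy plasmid through a ColE1/pUC-type origin and selected with ampicillin via the β-lactamase gene. An f1 origin, an SV40 origin and leftover lac and phage promoter elements from the parental cloning vector are also annotated.

The lentiviral transfer cassette begins with an RSV promoter fused to a truncated HIV-1 5' LTR, which makes genomic RNA production independent of Tat. This is followed by the Ψ packaging signal with a partial gag region and by the RRE for Rev-dependent nuclear export. It ends in a self-inactivating ΔU3 3' LTR followed by an SV40 polyadenylation signal. Between the LTRs, a human U6 RNA polymerase III promoter drives the MAPK9-specific spacer joined to the Streptococcus pyogenes Cas9 guide scaffold. A cPPT/CTS element, which aids nuclear import of the viral genome, sits downstream of the guide unit. After it, an EF-1α core promoter with its intron A expresses puromycin N-acetyltransferase for selection of transduced cells, and a WPRE enhances expression of this transcript.

The plasmid does not encode Cas9, so it must be used with a separate Cas9 vector or in cells that already express the nuclease. The guide was designed against several MAPK9 transcript variants and belongs to a human kinome gRNA collection. It is suited to knockout of MAPK9 in human cells.
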