Features (pLannotate 1.2.2; 29 found; start..end, strand, type, name):
     14..80      +  CDS            small t antigen (fragment): SV40 (simian virus 40) small t antigen
    106..317     +  promoter       EF-1α core promoter: core promoter for human elongation factor EF-1α
    318..1256    +  intron         EF-1α intron A: intron upstream of the start codon of human EF-1α
   1278..1877    +  CDS            PuroR (fragment): puromycin N-acetyltransferase; pac from Streptomyces; confers resistance to puromycin
   1893..2481    +  misc_feature   WPRE: woodchuck hepatitis virus posttranscriptional regulatory element
   2532..2551    +  misc_feature   cPPT/CTS (fragment): central polypurine tract and central termination sequence of HIV-1
   2553..2786    +  LTR            3' LTR (ΔU3): self-inactivating 3' long terminal repeat (LTR) from HIV-1
   2864..2985    +  polyA_signal   SV40 poly(A) signal: SV40 polyadenylation signal
   3025..3160    +  rep_origin     SV40 ori: SV40 origin of replication
   3181..3199    -  promoter       T7 promoter: promoter for bacteriophage T7 RNA polymerase
   3207..3362    +  CDS            lacZα (fragment): LacZα fragment of β-galactosidase; lacZ fragment
   3367..3795    +  rep_origin     f1 ori (sequence partly withheld): f1 bacteriophage origin of replication; arrow indicates direction of (+) strand synthesis
   3848..3952    +  promoter       AmpR promoter: bla
   3953..4813    +  CDS            AmpR: β-lactamase; bla; confers resistance to ampicillin, carbenicillin, and related antibiotics
   4984..5572    +  rep_origin     ori: high-copy-number ColE1/pMB1/pBR322/pUC origin of replication
   5755..5847    +  CDS            lacI (fragment): lac repressor; lacI; The lac repressor binds to the lac operator to inhibit transcription in E. coli. This inhibition can be relieved by adding lactose or isopropyl-β-D-thiogalactopyranoside (IPTG).
   5860..5881    +  protein_bind   CAP binding site: CAP binding activates transcription in the presence of cAMP. E. coli catabolite activator protein
   5896..5926    +  promoter       lac promoter: promoter for the E. coli lac operon
   5934..5950    +  protein_bind   lac operator: The lac repressor binds to the lac operator to inhibit transcription in E. coli. This inhibition can be relieved by adding lactose or isopropyl-β-D-thiogalactopyranoside (IPTG). lac repressor encoded by lacI
   5995..6013    +  promoter       T3 promoter: promoter for bacteriophage T3 RNA polymerase
   6041..6267    +  promoter       RSV promoter: Rous sarcoma virus enhancer/promoter
   6268..6448    +  LTR            5' LTR (truncated): truncated 5' long terminal repeat (LTR) from HIV-1
   6495..6620    +  misc_feature   HIV-1 Ψ: packaging signal of human immunodeficiency virus type 1
   6604..6967    +  CDS            HIV-1 gag (fragment): gag protein from human immunodeficiency virus 1; gag
   7113..7346    +  misc_feature   RRE: The Rev response element (RRE) of HIV-1 allows for Rev-dependent mRNA export from the nucleus to the cytoplasm.
   7723..7749    +  CDS            Rev (fragment): human immunodeficiency virus 1 (HIV-1) Rev protein; rev; enhances nuclear export of unspliced and incompletely spliced viral mRNAs
   7753..7993    +  promoter       U6 promoter: RNA polymerase III promoter for human U6 snRNA
   8023..8098    +  misc_RNA       gRNA scaffold: guide RNA scaffold for the Streptococcus pyogenes CRISPR/Cas9 system
   8154..8271    +  misc_feature   cPPT/CTS: central polypurine tract and central termination sequence of HIV-1
>Addgene plasmid #76718 | MAPK9 gRNA (BRDN0001147698) | addgene full sequence | sequence record 186368 | Addgene Assembled Sequence
CCCGGGTGCAAAGATGGATAAAGTTTTAAACAGAGAGGAATCTTTGCAGCTAATGGACCTTCTAGGTCTT
GAAAGGAGTGGGAATTGGCTCCGGTGCCCGTCAGTGGGCAGAGCGCACATCGCCCACAGTCCCCGAGAAG
TTGGGGGGAGGGGTCGGCAATTGATCCGGTGCCTAGAGAAGGTGGCGCGGGGTAAACTGGGAAAGTGATG
TCGTGTACTGGCTCCGCCTTTTTCCCGAGGGTGGGGGAGAACCGTATATAAGTGCAGTAGTCGCCGTGAA
CGTTCTTTTTCGCAACGGGTTTGCCGCCAGAACACAGGTAAGTGCCGTGTGTGGTTCCCGCGGGCCTGGC
CTCTTTACGGGTTATGGCCCTTGCGTGCCTTGAATTACTTCCACCTGGCTGCAGTACGTGATTCTTGATC
CCGAGCTTCGGGTTGGAAGTGGGTGGGAGAGTTCGAGGCCTTGCGCTTAAGGAGCCCCTTCGCCTCGTGC
TTGAGTTGAGGCCTGGCCTGGGCGCTGGGGCCGCCGCGTGCGAATCTGGTGGCACCTTCGCGCCTGTCTC
GCTGCTTTCGATAAGTCTCTAGCCATTTAAAATTTTTGATGACCTGCTGCGACGCTTTTTTTCTGGCAAG
ATAGTCTTGTAAATGCGGGCCAAGATCTGCACACTGGTATTTCGGTTTTTGGGGCCGCGGGCGGCGACGG
GGCCCGTGCGTCCCAGCGCACATGTTCGGCGAGGCGGGGCCTGCGAGCGCGGCCACCGAGAATCGGACGG
GGGTAGTCTCAAGCTGGCCGGCCTGCTCTGGTGCCTGGCCTCGCGCCGCCGTGTATCGCCCCGCCCTGGG
CGGCAAGGCTGGCCCGGTCGGCACCAGTTGCGTGAGCGGAAAGATGGCCGCTTCCCGGCCCTGCTGCAGG
GAGCTCAAAATGGAGGACGCGGCGCTCGGGAGAGCGGGCGGGTGAGTCACCCACACAAAGGAAAAGGGCC
TTTCCGTCCTCAGCCGTCGCTTCATGTGACTCCACGGAGTACCGGGCGCCGTCCAGGCACCTCGATTAGT
TCTCGAGCTTTTGGAGTACGTCGTCTTTAGGTTGGGGGGAGGGGTTTTATGCGATGGAGTTTCCCCACAC
TGAGTGGGTGGAGACTGAAGTTAGGCCAGCTTGGCACTTGATGTAATTCTCCTTGGAATTTGCCCTTTTT
GAGTTTGGATCTTGGTTCATTCTCAAGCCTCAGACAGTGGTTCAAAGTTTTTTTCTTCCATTTCAGGTGT
CGTGACGTACGGCCACCATGACCGAGTACAAGCCCACGGTGCGCCTCGCCACCCGCGACGACGTCCCCAG
GGCCGTACGCACCCTCGCCGCCGCGTTCGCCGACTACCCCGCCACGCGCCACACCGTCGATCCGGACCGC
CACATCGAGCGGGTCACCGAGCTGCAAGAACTCTTCCTCACGCGCGTCGGGCTCGACATCGGCAAGGTGT
GGGTCGCGGACGACGGCGCCGCCGTGGCGGTCTGGACCACGCCGGAGAGCGTCGAAGCGGGGGCGGTGTT
CGCCGAGATCGGCCCGCGCATGGCCGAGTTGAGCGGTTCCCGGCTGGCCGCGCAGCAACAGATGGAAGGC
CTCCTGGCGCCGCACCGGCCCAAGGAGCCCGCGTGGTTCCTGGCCACCGTCGGAGTCTCGCCCGACCACC
AGGGCAAGGGTCTGGGCAGCGCCGTCGTGCTCCCCGGAGTGGAGGCGGCCGAGCGCGCCGGGGTGCCCGC
CTTCCTGGAGACCTCCGCGCCCCGCAACCTCCCCTTCTACGAGCGGCTCGGCTTCACCGTCACCGCCGAC
GTCGAGGTGCCCGAAGGACCGCGCACCTGGTGCATGACCCGCAAGCCCGGTGCCTGAACGCGTTAAGTCG
ACAATCAACCTCTGGATTACAAAATTTGTGAAAGATTGACTGGTATTCTTAACTATGTTGCTCCTTTTAC
GCTATGTGGATACGCTGCTTTAATGCCTTTGTATCATGCTATTGCTTCCCGTATGGCTTTCATTTTCTCC
TCCTTGTATAAATCCTGGTTGCTGTCTCTTTATGAGGAGTTGTGGCCCGTTGTCAGGCAACGTGGCGTGG
TGTGCACTGTGTTTGCTGACGCAACCCCCACTGGTTGGGGCATTGCCACCACCTGTCAGCTCCTTTCCGG
GACTTTCGCTTTCCCCCTCCCTATTGCCACGGCGGAACTCATCGCCGCCTGCCTTGCCCGCTGCTGGACA
GGGGCTCGGCTGTTGGGCACTGACAATTCCGTGGTGTTGTCGGGGAAATCATCGTCCTTTCCTTGGCTGC
TCGCCTGTGTTGCCACCTGGATTCTGCGCGGGACGTCCTTCTGCTACGTCCCTTCGGCCCTCAATCCAGC
GGACCTTCCTTCCCGCGGCCTGCTGCCGGCTCTGCGGCCTCTTCCGCGTCTTCGCCTTCGCCCTCAGACG
AGTCGGATCTCCCTTTGGGCCGCCTCCCCGCGTCGACTTTAAGACCAATGACTTACAAGGCAGCTGTAGA
TCTTAGCCACTTTTTAAAAGAAAAGGGGGGACTGGAAGGGCTAATTCACTCCCAACGAAGACAAGATCTG
CTTTTTGCTTGTACTGGGTCTCTCTGGTTAGACCAGATCTGAGCCTGGGAGCTCTCTGGCTAACTAGGGA
ACCCACTGCTTAAGCCTCAATAAAGCTTGCCTTGAGTGCTTCAAGTAGTGTGTGCCCGTCTGTTGTGTGA
CTCTGGTAACTAGAGATCCCTCAGACCCTTTTAGTCAGTGTGGAAAATCTCTAGCAGTACGTATAGTAGT
TCATGTCATCTTATTATTCAGTATTTATAACTTGCAAAGAAATGAATATCAGAGAGTGAGAGGAACTTGT
TTATTGCAGCTTATAATGGTTACAAATAAAGCAATAGCATCACAAATTTCACAAATAAAGCATTTTTTTC
ACTGCATTCTAGTTGTGGTTTGTCCAAACTCATCAATGTATCTTATCATGTCTGGCTCTAGCTATCCCGC
CCCTAACTCCGCCCATCCCGCCCCTAACTCCGCCCAGTTCCGCCCATTCTCCGCCCCATGGCTGACTAAT
TTTTTTTATTTATGCAGAGGCCGAGGCCGCCTCGGCCTCTGAGCTATTCCAGAAGTAGTGAGGAGGCTTT
TTTGGAGGCCTAGGGACGTACCCAATTCGCCCTATAGTGAGTCGTATTACGCGCGCTCACTGGCCGTCGT
TTTACAACGTCGTGACTGGGAAAACCCTGGCGTTACCCAACTTAATCGCCTTGCAGCACATCCCCCTTTC
GCCAGCTGGCGTAATAGCGAAGAGGCCCGCACCGATCGCCCTTCCCAACAGTTGCGCAGCCTGAATGGCG
AATGGG
[124 nt withheld, positions 3367-3490]
C
[91 nt withheld, positions 3492-3582]
A
[49 nt withheld, positions 3584-3632]
CCTTTGACGTTGGAGTCCACGTTCTTT
[37 nt withheld, positions 3660-3696]
ACCCTATCTCGGTCTATTCTTTTGATTTATAAGGGATTTTGCCGATTTCGGCCTATTGGTTAAAAAATGA
GCTGATTTAACAAAAATTTAACGCGAATTTTAACAAAATATTAACGCTTACAATTTAGGTGGCACTTTTC
GGGGAAATGTGCGCGGAACCCCTATTTGTTTATTTTTCTAAATACATTCAAATATGTATCCGCTCATGAG
ACAATAACCCTGATAAATGCTTCAATAATATTGAAAAAGGAAGAGTATGAGTATTCAACATTTCCGTGTC
GCCCTTATTCCCTTTTTTGCGGCATTTTGCCTTCCTGTTTTTGCTCACCCAGAAACGCTGGTGAAAGTAA
AAGATGCTGAAGATCAGTTGGGTGCACGAGTGGGTTACATCGAACTGGATCTCAACAGCGGTAAGATCCT
TGAGAGTTTTCGCCCCGAAGAACGTTTTCCAATGATGAGCACTTTTAAAGTTCTGCTATGTGGCGCGGTA
TTATCCCGTATTGACGCCGGGCAAGAGCAACTCGGTCGCCGCATACACTATTCTCAGAATGACTTGGTTG
AGTACTCACCAGTCACAGAAAAGCATCTTACGGATGGCATGACAGTAAGAGAATTATGCAGTGCTGCCAT
AACCATGAGTGATAACACTGCGGCCAACTTACTTCTGACAACGATCGGAGGACCGAAGGAGCTAACCGCT
TTTTTGCACAACATGGGGGATCATGTAACTCGCCTTGATCGTTGGGAACCGGAGCTGAATGAAGCCATAC
CAAACGACGAGCGTGACACCACGATGCCTGTAGCAATGGCAACAACGTTGCGCAAACTATTAACTGGCGA
ACTACTTACTCTAGCTTCCCGGCAACAATTAATAGACTGGATGGAGGCGGATAAAGTTGCAGGACCACTT
CTGCGCTCGGCCCTTCCGGCTGGCTGGTTTATTGCTGATAAATCTGGAGCCGGTGAGCGTGGGTCTCGCG
GTATCATTGCAGCACTGGGGCCAGATGGTAAGCCCTCCCGTATCGTAGTTATCTACACGACGGGGAGTCA
GGCAACTATGGATGAACGAAATAGACAGATCGCTGAGATAGGTGCCTCACTGATTAAGCATTGGTAACTG
TCAGACCAAGTTTACTCATATATACTTTAGATTGATTTAAAACTTCATTTTTAATTTAAAAGGATCTAGG
TGAAGATCCTTTTTGATAATCTCATGACCAAAATCCCTTAACGTGAGTTTTCGTTCCACTGAGCGTCAGA
CCCCGTAGAAAAGATCAAAGGATCTTCTTGAGATCCTTTTTTTCTGCGCGTAATCTGCTGCTTGCAAACA
AAAAAACCACCGCTACCAGCGGTGGTTTGTTTGCCGGATCAAGAGCTACCAACTCTTTTTCCGAAGGTAA
CTGGCTTCAGCAGAGCGCAGATACCAAATACTGTTCTTCTAGTGTAGCCGTAGTTAGGCCACCACTTCAA
GAACTCTGTAGCACCGCCTACATACCTCGCTCTGCTAATCCTGTTACCAGTGGCTGCTGCCAGTGGCGAT
AAGTCGTGTCTTACCGGGTTGGACTCAAGACGATAGTTACCGGATAAGGCGCAGCGGTCGGGCTGAACGG
GGGGTTCGTGCACACAGCCCAGCTTGGAGCGAACGACCTACACCGAACTGAGATACCTACAGCGTGAGCT
ATGAGAAAGCGCCACGCTTCCCGAAGGGAGAAAGGCGGACAGGTATCCGGTAAGCGGCAGGGTCGGAACA
GGAGAGCGCACGAGGGAGCTTCCAGGGGGAAACGCCTGGTATCTTTATAGTCCTGTCGGGTTTCGCCACC
TCTGACTTGAGCGTCGATTTTTGTGATGCTCGTCAGGGGGGCGGAGCCTATGGAAAAACGCCAGCAACGC
GGCCTTTTTACGGTTCCTGGCCTTTTGCTGGCCTTTTGCTCACATGTTCTTTCCTGCGTTATCCCCTGAT
TCTGTGGATAACCGTATTACCGCCTTTGAGTGAGCTGATACCGCTCGCCGCAGCCGAACGACCGAGCGCA
GCGAGTCAGTGAGCGAGGAAGCGGAAGAGCGCCCAATACGCAAACCGCCTCTCCCCGCGCGTTGGCCGAT
TCATTAATGCAGCTGGCACGACAGGTTTCCCGACTGGAAAGCGGGCAGTGAGCGCAACGCAATTAATGTG
AGTTAGCTCACTCATTAGGCACCCCAGGCTTTACACTTTATGCTTCCGGCTCGTATGTTGTGTGGAATTG
TGAGCGGATAACAATTTCACACAGGAAACAGCTATGACCATGATTACGCCAAGCGCGCAATTAACCCTCA
CTAAAGGGAACAAAAGCTGGAGCTGCAAGCTTAATGTAGTCTTATGCAATACTCTTGTAGTCTTGCAACA
TGGTAACGATGAGTTAGCAACATGCCTTACAAGGAGAGAAAAAGCACCGTGCATGCCGATTGGTGGAAGT
AAGGTGGTACGATCGTGCCTTATTAGGAAGGCAACAGACGGGTCTGACATGGATTGGACGAACCACTGAA
TTGCCGCATTGCAGAGATATTGTATTTAAGTGCCTAGCTCGATACATAAACGGGTCTCTCTGGTTAGACC
AGATCTGAGCCTGGGAGCTCTCTGGCTAACTAGGGAACCCACTGCTTAAGCCTCAATAAAGCTTGCCTTG
AGTGCTTCAAGTAGTGTGTGCCCGTCTGTTGTGTGACTCTGGTAACTAGAGATCCCTCAGACCCTTTTAG
TCAGTGTGGAAAATCTCTAGCAGTGGCGCCCGAACAGGGACTTGAAAGCGAAAGGGAAACCAGAGGAGCT
CTCTCGACGCAGGACTCGGCTTGCTGAAGCGCGCACGGCAAGAGGCGAGGGGCGGCGACTGGTGAGTACG
CCAAAAATTTTGACTAGCGGAGGCTAGAAGGAGAGAGATGGGTGCGAGAGCGTCAGTATTAAGCGGGGGA
GAATTAGATCGCGATGGGAAAAAATTCGGTTAAGGCCAGGGGGAAAGAAAAAATATAAATTAAAACATAT
AGTATGGGCAAGCAGGGAGCTAGAACGATTCGCAGTTAATCCTGGCCTGTTAGAAACATCAGAAGGCTGT
AGACAAATACTGGGACAGCTACAACCATCCCTTCAGACAGGATCAGAAGAACTTAGATCATTATATAATA
CAGTAGCAACCCTCTATTGTGTGCATCAAAGGATAGAGATAAAAGACACCAAGGAAGCTTTAGACAAGAT
AGAGGAAGAGCAAAACAAAAGTAAGACCACCGCACAGCAAGCGGCCGCTGATCTTCAGACCTGGAGGAGG
AGATATGAGGGACAATTGGAGAAGTGAATTATATAAATATAAAGTAGTAAAAATTGAACCATTAGGAGTA
GCACCCACCAAGGCAAAGAGAAGAGTGGTGCAGAGAGAAAAAAGAGCAGTGGGAATAGGAGCTTTGTTCC
TTGGGTTCTTGGGAGCAGCAGGAAGCACTATGGGCGCAGCGTCAATGACGCTGACGGTACAGGCCAGACA
ATTATTGTCTGGTATAGTGCAGCAGCAGAACAATTTGCTGAGGGCTATTGAGGCGCAACAGCATCTGTTG
CAACTCACAGTCTGGGGCATCAAGCAGCTCCAGGCAAGAATCCTGGCTGTGGAAAGATACCTAAAGGATC
AACAGCTCCTGGGGATTTGGGGTTGCTCTGGAAAACTCATTTGCACCACTGCTGTGCCTTGGAATGCTAG
TTGGAGTAATAAATCTCTGGAACAGATTTGGAATCACACGACCTGGATGGAGTGGGACAGAGAAATTAAC
AATTACACAAGCTTAATACACTCCTTAATTGAAGAATCGCAAAACCAGCAAGAAAAGAATGAACAAGAAT
TATTGGAATTAGATAAATGGGCAAGTTTGTGGAATTGGTTTAACATAACAAATTGGCTGTGGTATATAAA
ATTATTCATAATGATAGTAGGAGGCTTGGTAGGTTTAAGAATAGTTTTTGCTGTACTTTCTATAGTGAAT
AGAGTTAGGCAGGGATATTCACCATTATCGTTTCAGACCCACCTCCCAACCCCGAGGGGACCCAGAGAGG
GCCTATTTCCCATGATTCCTTCATATTTGCATATACGATACAAGGCTGTTAGAGAGATAATTAGAATTAA
TTTGACTGTAAACACAAAGATATTAGTACAAAATACGTGACGTAGAAAGTAATAATTTCTTGGGTAGTTT
GCAGTTTTAAAATTATGTTTTAAAATGGACTATCATATGCTTACCGTAACTTGAAAGTATTTCGATTTCT
TGGCTTTATATATCTTGTGGAAAGGACGAAACACCGAGAAACTTCAGCCAACTGTGGTTTTAGAGCTAGA
AATAGCAAGTTAAAATAAGGCTAGTCCGTTATCAACTTGAAAAAGTGGCACCGAGTCGGTGCTTTTTTAA
GCTTGGCGTAACTAGATCTTGAGACAAATGGCAGTATTCATCCACAATTTTAAAAGAAAAGGGGGGATTG
GGGGGTACAGTGCAGGGGAAAGAATAGTAGACATAATAGCAACAGACATACAAACTAAAGAATTACAAAA
ACAAATTACAAAAATTCAAAATTTTCGGGTTTATTACAGGGACAGCAGAGATCCACTTTGGCGCCGGCTC
GAGGGGG
