>Addgene plasmid #76718 | MAPK9 gRNA (BRDN0001147698) | depositor partial sequence | sequence record 144178 | Target Sequence
AGAAACTTCAGCCAACTGTG
