>Addgene plasmid #76718 | MAPK9 gRNA (BRDN0001147698) | addgene partial sequence | sequence record 186367 | hU6-F
GTAGAAAGTAATAATTTCTTGGGTAGTTTGCAGTTTTAAAATTATGTTTTAAAATGGACTATCATATGCT
TACCGTAACTTGAAAGTATTTCGATTTCTTGGCTTTATATATCTTGTGGAAAGGACGAAACACCGAGAAA
CTTCAGCCAACTGTGGTTTTAGAGCTAGAAATAGCAAGTTAAAATAAGGCTAGTCCGTTATCAACTTGAA
AAAGTGGCACCGAGTCGGTGCTTTTTTAAGCTTGGCGTAACTAGATCTTGAGACAAATGGCAGTATTCAT
CCACAATTTTAAAAGAAAAGGGGGGATTGGGGGGTACAGTGCAGGGGAAAGAATAGTAGACATAATAGCA
ACAGACATACAAACTAAAGAATTACAAAAACAAATTACAAAAATTCAAAATTTTCGGGTTTATTACAGGG
ACAGCAGAGATCCACTTTGGCGCCGGCTCGAGGGGGCCCGGGTGCAAAGATGGATAAAGTTTTAAACAGA
GAGGAATCTTTGCAGCTAATGGACCTTCTAGGTCTTGAAAGGAGTGGGAATTGGCTCCGGTGCCCGTCAG
TGGGCAGAGC
